Addgene plasmid #78163: TRCN0000231725
Purpose: shRFP control
Depositing lab: William Hahn. Depositing organization: Dana-Farber Cancer Institute. Publication: Integrated genetic and pharmacologic interrogation of rare cancers. Hong AL, Tseng YY, Cowley GS, Jonas O, Cheah JH, Kynnap BD, Doshi MB, Oh C, Meyer SC, Church AJ, Gill S, Bielski CM, Keskula P, Imamovic A, Howell S, Kryukov GV, Clemons PA, Tsherniak A, Vazquez F, Crompton BD, Shamji AF, Rodriguez-Galindo C, Janeway KA, Roberts CW, Stegmaier K, van Hummelen P, Cima MJ, Langer RS, Garraway LA, Schreiber SL, Root DE, Hahn WC, Boehm JS. Nat Commun. 2016 Jun 22;7:11987. doi: 10.1038/ncomms11987. PubMed 27329820.
Backbone
  Vector backbone: pLKO_TRC005
  Vector type: Lentiviral, RNAi
  Selectable markers: Puromycin
Growth in bacteria
  Bacterial resistance: Ampicillin, 100 μg/mL
  Growth temperature: 37°C
  Growth strain: NEB Stable
  Copy number: Unknown
Gene/Insert
  Gene/Insert name: RFP
  gRNA/shRNA sequence: ACTACACCATCGTGGAACAGT
  Promoter: hU6
  Cloning method: Unknown
  Sequencing primers: 5′ hU6-F
Resource information
  A portion of this plasmid was derived from a plasmid made by: The RNAi Consortium / Broad Institute
Terms and licenses: Academic/Nonprofit Terms; Industry Terms: Not Available to Industry
How to cite: TRCN0000231725 was a gift from William Hahn (Addgene plasmid # 78163 ; http://n2t.net/addgene:78163 ; RRID:Addgene_78163)
