[The description below was written by a language model from this plasmid's Addgene catalogue record.]
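Description:
TRCN0000231725 is a lentiviral RNAi plasmid built on the pLKO_TRC005 backbone, part of which derives from a plasmid made by The RNAi Consortium at the Broad Institute. It is propagated in bacteria under ampicillin selection. The record lists puromycin as the selectable marker, which allows enrichment of mammalian cells that have taken up the vector. The record does not include a feature table, so the promoter driving the puromycin marker, the origin of replication and the exact set of lentiviral elements are not documented here. As a lentiviral transfer vector, it would be expected to carry the long terminal repeats and packaging signal needed for the shRNA cassette to be packaged into viral particles and integrated into the genome of target cells.

The payload is a short hairpin RNA directed against RFP (red fluorescent protein), expressed from the human U6 promoter. This is an RNA polymerase III promoter commonly used to drive small RNA transcripts with defined ends. After transcription, the hairpin is processed by the cellular RNAi machinery into a small interfering RNA. Because RFP is not an endogenous gene in mammalian cells, the hairpin should have no intended target in cells that lack an RFP transgene. The stated purpose is accordingly an shRFP control. It serves as a negative control alongside gene-targeting shRNAs in the same backbone, accounting for the effects of viral transduction, puromycin selection and engagement of the RNAi pathway. It was deposited in connection with a study combining genetic and pharmacologic interrogation of rare cancers.
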