>Addgene plasmid #78163 | TRCN0000231725 | addgene partial sequence | sequence record 148746 | WPRE-R 5'-CATAGCGTAAAAGGAGCAACA-3'
TTACAATTTTGTAATCCAGAGGTTGATTGTCGACTTAACGCGTTCAGGCACCGGGCTTGCGGGTCATGCA
CCAGGATGCGCGGTCCTTCGGGCACCTCGACGTCGGCGGTGACGGTGAAGCCGAGCCGCTCGTAGAAGGG
GAGGTTGCGGGGCGCGGAGGTCTCCAGGAAGGCGGGCACCCCGGCGCGCTCGGCCGCCTCCACTCCGGGG
AGCACGACGGCGCTGCCCAGACCCTTGCCCTGGTGGTCGGGCGAGACGCCGACGGTGGCCAGGAACCACG
CGGGCTCCTTGGGCCGGTGCGGCGCCAGGAGGCCTTCCATCTGTTGCTGCGCGGCCAGCCGGGAACCGCT
CAACTCGGCCATGCGCGGGCCGATCTCGGCGAACACCGCCCCCGCTTCGACGCTCTCCGGCGTGGTCCAG
ACCGCCACGGCGGCGCCGTCGTCCGCGACCCACACCTTGCCGATGTCGAGCCCGACGCGCGTGAGGAAGA
GTTCTTGCAGCTCGGTGACCCGCTCGATGTGGCGGTCCGGATCGACGGTGTGGCGCGTGGCGGGGTAGTC
GGCGAACGCGGCGGCGAGGGTGCGTACGGCCCTGGGGACGTCGTCGCGGGTGGCGAGGCGCACCGTGGGC
TTGTACTCGGTCATGGTAAGCTCCGGTGGATCCCCCTGGGGAGAGAGGTCGGTGATTCGGTCAACGAGGG
AGCCGACTGCCGACGTGCGCTCCGGAGGCTTGCAGAATGCGGAACACCGCGCGGGCAGGAACAGGGCC
