>Addgene plasmid #78163 | TRCN0000231725 | addgene partial sequence | sequence record 148795 | hU6-F 5'-GAGGGCCTATTTCCCATGATT-3'
CAGGCTGTTAGAGAGATAATTAGAATTAATTTGACTGTAAACACAAAGATATTAGTACAAAATACGTGAC
GTAGAAAGTAATAATTTCTTGGGTAGTTTGCAGTTTTAAAATTATGTTTTAAAATGGACTATCATATGCT
TACCGTAACTTGAAAGTATTTCGATTTCTTGGCTTTATATATCTTGTGGAAAGGACGAGGTACCGGACTA
CACCATCGTGGAACAGTCTCGAGACTGTTCCACGATGGTGTAGTTTTTTGAATTCTAGATCTTGAGACAA
ATGGCAGTATTCATCCACAATTTTAAAAGAAAAGGGGGGATTGGGGGGTACAGTGCAGGGGAAAGAATAG
TAGACATAATAGCAACAGACATACAAACTAAAGAATTACAAAAACAAATTACAAAAATTCAAAATTTTCG
GGTTTATTACAGGGACAGCAGAGATCCACTTTGGCGCCGGCTCGAGGGGGCCCGGGTTGCGCCTTTTCCA
AGGCAGCCCTGGGTTTGCGCAGGGACGCGGCTGCTCTGGGCGTGGTTCCGGGAAACGCAGCGGCGCCGAC
CCTGGGTCTCGCACATTCTTCACGTCCGTTCGCAGCGTCACCCGGATCTTCGCCGCTACCCTTGTGGGCC
CCCCGGCGACGCTTCCTGCTCCGCCCCTAAGTCGGGAAGGTTCCTTGCGGTTCGCGGCGTGCCGGACGTG
ACAAACGGAAGCCGCACGTCTCACTAGTACCCTCGCAGACGGACAGCGCCAGGGAGCAATGGCAGCGCGC
CGACCGCGATGGGGCTGTGGCCAAATAGCGGCTGCTCAGCAGGGCGCGCCGAGAGCAGCGG
